>Addgene plasmid #185344 | pEGFP-C1-G2BRgp78 | addgene full sequence | sequence record 384522 | Addgene NGS Result
TAGTTATTAATAGTAATCAATTACGGGGTCATTAGTTCATAGCCCATATATGGAGTTCCGCGTTACATAA
CTTACGGTAAATGGCCCGCCTGGCTGACCGCCCAACGACCCCCGCCCATTGACGTCAATAATGACGTATG
TTCCCATAGTAACGCCAATAGGGACTTTCCATTGACGTCAATGGGTGGAGTATTTACGGTAAACTGCCCA
CTTGGCAGTACATCAAGTGTATCATATGCCAAGTACGCCCCCTATTGACGTCAATGACGGTAAATGGCCC
GCCTGGCATTATGCCCAGTACATGACCTTATGGGACTTTCCTACTTGGCAGTACATCTACGTATTAGTCA
TCGCTATTACCATGGTGATGCGGTTTTGGCAGTACATCAATGGGCGTGGATAGCGGTTTGACTCACGGGG
ATTTCCAAGTCTCCACCCCATTGACGTCAATGGGAGTTTGTTTTGGCACCAAAATCAACGGGACTTTCCA
AAATGTCGTAACAACTCCGCCCCATTGACGCAAATGGGCGGTAGGCGTGTACGGTGGGAGGTCTATATAA
GCAGAGCTGGTTTAGTGAACCGTCAGATCCGCTAGCGCTACCGGTCGCCACCATGGTGAGCAAGGGCGAG
GAGCTGTTCACCGGGGTGGTGCCCATCCTGGTCGAGCTGGACGGCGACGTAAACGGCCACAAGTTCAGCG
TGTCCGGCGAGGGCGAGGGCGATGCCACCTACGGCAAGCTGACCCTGAAGTTCATCTGCACCACCGGCAA
GCTGCCCGTGCCCTGGCCCACCCTCGTGACCACCCTGACCTACGGCGTGCAGTGCTTCAGCCGCTACCCC
GACCACATGAAGCAGCACGACTTCTTCAAGTCCGCCATGCCCGAAGGCTACGTCCAGGAGCGCACCATCT
TCTTCAAGGACGACGGCAACTACAAGACCCGCGCCGAGGTGAAGTTCGAGGGCGACACCCTGGTGAACCG
CATCGAGCTGAAGGGCATCGACTTCAAGGAGGACGGCAACATCCTGGGGCACAAGCTGGAGTACAACTAC
AACAGCCACAACGTCTATATCATGGCCGACAAGCAGAAGAACGGCATCAAGGTGAACTTCAAGATCCGCC
ACAACATCGAGGACGGCAGCGTGCAGCTCGCCGACCACTACCAGCAGAACACCCCCATCGGCGACGGCCC
CGTGCTGCTGCCCGACAACCACTACCTGAGCACCCAGTCCGCCCTGAGCAAAGACCCCAACGAGAAGCGC
GATCACATGGTCCTGCTGGAGTTCGTGACCGCCGCCGGGATCACTCTCGGCATGGACGAGCTGTACAAGT
CCGGACTCAGATCCTCTGCTGATGAGAGACAGCGCATGCTGGTGCAGCGTAAGGACGAACTCCTCCAGCA
AGCTCGCAAACGTTTCTTGAACAAATGAGAATTCGCGGCCGCTCGAGCTCAAGCTTCGAATTCTGCAGTC
GACGGTACCGCGGGCCCGGGATCCACCGGATCTAGATAACTGATCATAATCAGCCATACCACATTTGTAG
AGGTTTTACTTGCTTTAAAAAACCTCCCACACCTCCCCCTGAACCTGAAACATAAAATGAATGCAATTGT
TGTTGTTAACTTGTTTATTGCAGCTTATAATGGTTACAAATAAAGCAATAGCATCACAAATTTCACAAAT
AAAGCATTTTTTTCACTGCATTCTAGTTGTGGTTTGTCCAAACTCATCAATGTATCTTAACGCGTAAATT
GTAAGCGTTAATATTTTGTTAAAATTCGCGTTAAATTTTTGTTAAATCAGCTCATTTTTTAACCAATAGG
CCGAAATCGGCAAAATCCCTTATAAATCAAAAGAATAGACCGAGATAGGGT
[37 nt withheld, positions 1872-1908]
AAAGAACGTGGACTCCAACGTCAAAGG
[49 nt withheld, positions 1936-1984]
T
[91 nt withheld, positions 1986-2076]
G
[124 nt withheld, positions 2078-2201]
CAGGTGGCACTTTTCGGGGAAATGTGCGCGGAACCCCTATTTGTTTATTTTTCTAAATACATTCAAATAT
GTATCCGCTCATGAGACAATAACCCTGATAAATGCTTCAATAATATTGAAAAAGGAAGAGTCCTGAGGCG
GAAAGAACCAGCTGTGGAATGTGTGTCAGTTAGGGTGTGGAAAGTCCCCAGGCTCCCCAGCAGGCAGAAG
TATGCAAAGCATGCATCTCAATTAGTCAGCAACCAGGTGTGGAAAGTCCCCAGGCTCCCCAGCAGGCAGA
AGTATGCAAAGCATGCATCTCAATTAGTCAGCAACCATAGTCCCGCCCCTAACTCCGCCCATCCCGCCCC
TAACTCCGCCCAGTTCCGCCCATTCTCCGCCCCATGGCTGACTAATTTTTTTTATTTATGCAGAGGCCGA
GGCCGCCTCGGCCTCTGAGCTATTCCAGAAGTAGTGAGGAGGCTTTTTTGGAGGCCTAGGCTTTTGCAAA
GATCGATCAAGAGACAGGATGAGGATCGTTTCGCATGATTGAACAAGATGGATTGCACGCAGGTTCTCCG
GCCGCTTGGGTGGAGAGGCTATTCGGCTATGACTGGGCACAACAGACAATCGGCTGCTCTGATGCCGCCG
TGTTCCGGCTGTCAGCGCAGGGGCGCCCGGTTCTTTTTGTCAAGACCGACCTGTCCGGTGCCCTGAATGA
ACTGCAAGACGAGGCAGCGCGGCTATCGTGGCTGGCCACGACGGGCGTTCCTTGCGCAGCTGTGCTCGAC
GTTGTCACTGAAGCGGGAAGGGACTGGCTGCTATTGGGCGAAGTGCCGGGGCAGGATCTCCTGTCATCTC
ACCTTGCTCCTGCCGAGAAAGTATCCATCATGGCTGATGCAATGCGGCGGCTGCATACGCTTGATCCGGC
TACCTGCCCATTCGACCACCAAGCGAAACATCGCATCGAGCGAGCACGTACTCGGATGGAAGCCGGTCTT
GTCGATCAGGATGATCTGGACGAAGAGCATCAGGGGCTCGCGCCAGCCGAACTGTTCGCCAGGCTCAAGG
CGAGCATGCCCGACGGCGAGGATCTCGTCGTGACCCATGGCGATGCCTGCTTGCCGAATATCATGGTGGA
AAATGGCCGCTTTTCTGGATTCATCGACTGTGGCCGGCTGGGTGTGGCGGACCGCTATCAGGACATAGCG
TTGGCTACCCGTGATATTGCTGAAGAGCTTGGCGGCGAATGGGCTGACCGCTTCCTCGTGCTTTACGGTA
TCGCCGCTCCCGATTCGCAGCGCATCGCCTTCTATCGCCTTCTTGACGAGTTCTTCTGAGCGGGACTCTG
GGGTTCGAAATGACCGACCAAGCGACGCCCAACCTGCCATCACGAGATTTCGATTCCACCGCCGCCTTCT
ATGAAAGGTTGGGCTTCGGAATCGTTTTCCGGGACGCCGGCTGGATGATCCTCCAGCGCGGGGATCTCAT
GCTGGAGTTCTTCGCCCACCCTAGGGGGAGGCTAACTGAAACACGGAAGGAGACAATACCGGAAGGAACC
CGCGCTATGACGGCAATAAAAAGACAGAATAAAACGCACGGTGTTGGGTCGTTTGTTCATAAACGCGGGG
TTCGGTCCCAGGGCTGGCACTCTGTCGATACCCCACCGAGACCCCATTGGGGCCAATACGCCCGCGTTTC
TTCCTTTTCCCCACCCCACCCCCCAAGTTCGGGTGAAGGCCCAGGGCTCGCAGCCAACGTCGGGGCGGCA
GGCCCTGCCATAGCCTCAGGTTACTCATATATACTTTAGATTGATTTAAAACTTCATTTTTAATTTAAAA
GGATCTAGGTGAAGATCCTTTTTGATAATCTCATGACCAAAATCCCTTAACGTGAGTTTTCGTTCCACTG
AGCGTCAGACCCCGTAGAAAAGATCAAAGGATCTTCTTGAGATCCTTTTTTTCTGCGCGTAATCTGCTGC
TTGCAAACAAAAAAACCACCGCTACCAGCGGTGGTTTGTTTGCCGGATCAAGAGCTACCAACTCTTTTTC
CGAAGGTAACTGGCTTCAGCAGAGCGCAGATACCAAATACTGTTCTTCTAGTGTAGCCGTAGTTAGGCCA
CCACTTCAAGAACTCTGTAGCACCGCCTACATACCTCGCTCTGCTAATCCTGTTACCAGTGGCTGCTGCC
AGTGGCGATAAGTCGTGTCTTACCGGGTTGGACTCAAGACGATAGTTACCGGATAAGGCGCAGCGGTCGG
GCTGAACGGGGGGTTCGTGCACACAGCCCAGCTTGGAGCGAACGACCTACACCGAACTGAGATACCTACA
GCGTGAGCTATGAGAAAGCGCCACGCTTCCCGAAGGGAGAAAGGCGGACAGGTATCCGGTAAGCGGCAGG
GTCGGAACAGGAGAGCGCACGAGGGAGCTTCCAGGGGGAAACGCCTGGTATCTTTATAGTCCTGTCGGGT
TTCGCCACCTCTGACTTGAGCGTCGATTTTTGTGATGCTCGTCAGGGGGGCGGAGCCTATGGAAAAACGC
CAGCAACGCGGCCTTTTTACGGTTCCTGGCCTTTTGCTGGCCTTTTGCTCACATGTTCTTTCCTGCGTTA
TCCCCTGATTCTGTGGATAACCGTATTACCGCCATGCAT
Features (pLannotate 1.2.2; 15 found; start..end, strand, type, name):
     61..364     +  enhancer       CMV enhancer: human cytomegalovirus immediate early enhancer
    365..568     +  promoter       CMV promoter: human cytomegalovirus (CMV) immediate early promoter
    613..1329    +  CDS            EGFP: EGFP is a basic (constitutively fluorescent) green fluorescent protein published in 1996, derived from Aequorea victoria. It is reported to be a rapidly-maturing weak dimer with moderate acid sensitivity.
   1345..1425    +  CDS            AMFR (fragment): AMFR_HUMAN - Also known as RNF45 From Homo sapiens (Human).
   1442..1494    +  misc_feature   MCS: multiple cloning site
   1511..1595    +  CDS            large T antigen (fragment): large T antigen from SV40 (simian virus 40)
   1618..1739    +  polyA_signal   SV40 poly(A) signal: SV40 polyadenylation signal
   1773..2201    -  rep_origin     f1 ori (sequence partly withheld): f1 bacteriophage origin of replication; arrow indicates direction of (+) strand synthesis
   2228..2332    +  promoter       AmpR promoter: bla
   2334..2691    +  promoter       SV40 promoter: SV40 enhancer and early promoter
   2726..3520    +  CDS            NeoR/KanR: aminoglycoside phosphotransferase from Tn5; aph(3')-II (or nptII); confers resistance to neomycin, kanamycin, and G418 (Geneticin®)
   3541..3693    +  CDS            ble (fragment): BLE_KLEPN - Experimental evidence at protein level: Swiss-Prot protein existence level 1. Binding protein with a strong affinity to the bleomycin family of antibiotics. Binds to CL990; an antimitotic-antibiotic compound. From Klebsiella pneumoniae.
   3752..3799    +  polyA_signal   HSV TK poly(A) signal: herpes simplex virus thymidine kinase polyadenylation signal (Cole and Stacy, 1985)
   3890..3906    -  polyA_signal   bGH poly(A) signal (fragment): bovine growth hormone polyadenylation signal
   4128..4716    +  rep_origin     ori: high-copy-number ColE1/pMB1/pBR322/pUC origin of replication
