[The description below was written by a language model from this plasmid's Addgene catalogue record and pLannotate feature annotations shown in this document.]
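Description:
pEGFP-C1-G2BRgp78 is a 4,830-nt mammalian expression plasmid built on the pEGFP-C1 backbone. It produces a soluble EGFP fusion to the G2BR, the UBE2G2-binding region of the human ER-associated ubiquitin ligase gp78 (AMFR). Transcription is driven by the human cytomegalovirus immediate-early enhancer and promoter. The EGFP coding sequence comes first, and the short AMFR fragment follows after a brief linker, so the fluorescent protein sits at the N terminus of the peptide. The annotated fragment is 81 nt, about 27 codons. This fits the record's description of residues 575–600, although the insert name gives 574–600, so the exact first residue is slightly ambiguous. The insert was cloned between XbaI and EcoRI sites. Remnants of the multiple cloning site lie downstream, and the SV40 polyadenylation signal terminates the transcript. The small "large T antigen", "ble" and bGH poly(A) fragments in the automated annotation are probably incidental matches to backbone sequence rather than functional elements.

The plasmid is propagated in E. coli at high copy from a pUC-type ColE1 origin. An f1 origin is also present, which allows single-stranded DNA production. A single Tn5 NeoR/KanR gene serves both hosts. A bacterial bla-type promoter drives it for kanamycin selection. An SV40 enhancer/early promoter with an HSV TK poly(A) signal drives it in mammalian cells, where it permits G418 selection.

The associated study concerns UBE2G2 binding by AUP1 and ER-associated degradation. In that context the plasmid would allow expression of the isolated, fluorescently tagged E2-binding region in cultured cells, away from the rest of membrane-anchored gp78, though the record itself states only expression of soluble G2BR.
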