Addgene plasmid #185344: pEGFP-C1-G2BRgp78
Purpose: Expression of soluble G2BR, amino acids 575-600 of human gp78
Depositing lab: Allan Weissman. Depositing organization: National Cancer Institute (NCI). Publication: A structurally conserved site in AUP1 binds the E2 enzyme UBE2G2 and is essential for ER-associated degradation. Smith CE, Tsai YC, Liang YH, Khago D, Mariano J, Li J, Tarasov SG, Gergel E, Tsai B, Villaneuva M, Clapp ME, Magidson V, Chari R, Byrd RA, Ji X, Weissman AM. PLoS Biol. 2021 Dec 8;19(12):e3001474. doi: 10.1371/journal.pbio.3001474. eCollection 2021 Dec. PubMed 34879065.
Backbone
  Vector backbone: pEGFP-C1
  Vector type: Mammalian Expression
Growth in bacteria
  Bacterial resistance: Kanamycin, 50 μg/mL
  Growth temperature: 37°C
  Growth strain: DH5alpha
  Copy number: High Copy
Gene/Insert
  Gene/Insert name: gp78 aa 574-600 (G2BR)
  Species: H. sapiens (human)
  Mutation: aa 575-600 only
  Entrez Gene: AMFR (a.k.a. GP78, RNF45, SPG89)
  Tag / fusion protein: EGFP (N terminal on backbone)
  Cloning method: Restriction Enzyme; 5′ cloning site Xba1 (unknown if destroyed); 3′ cloning site EcoR1 (unknown if destroyed)
  Sequencing primers: 5′ '
Terms and licenses: Academic/Nonprofit Terms; Industry Terms: Not Available to Industry
How to cite: pEGFP-C1-G2BRgp78 was a gift from Allan Weissman (Addgene plasmid # 185344 ; http://n2t.net/addgene:185344 ; RRID:Addgene_185344)
